Addgene plasmid #236776: HA_DD-N-mTagBFP2-QtSig
Purpose: Expresses the blue fluorescent protein mTagBFP2 fused to the encapsulation signal for QtEnc and fused to a degron signal for proteasomal degradation when not encapsulated.
Depositing lab: Gil Westmeyer. Depositing organization: Technische Universitaet Muenchen (TUM). Publication: Multiplexed genetic tags for electron and fluorescence microscopy. Berezin O, Piovesan A, Graf R, Samara E, Sigmund F, Westmeyer GG. Nat Protoc. 2025 Nov 19. doi: 10.1038/s41596-025-01260-7. PubMed 41261217.
Backbone
  Vector backbone: pcDNA_Zeo
  Total vector size (bp): -2
  Vector type: Mammalian Expression
Growth in bacteria
  Bacterial resistance: Ampicillin, 100 μg/mL
  Growth temperature: 37°C
  Growth strain: NEB Stable
  Copy number: High Copy
Gene/Insert
  Gene/Insert name: DD-N, TagBFP, QtSig
  Promoter: CMV
  Cloning method: Gibson Cloning
  Sequencing primers: 5′ GGCTAACTAGAGAACCCACTG
Terms and licenses: Academic/Nonprofit Terms; Industry Terms: Not Available to Industry
How to cite: HA_DD-N-mTagBFP2-QtSig was a gift from Gil Westmeyer (Addgene plasmid # 236776 ; http://n2t.net/addgene:236776 ; RRID:Addgene_236776)
