[The description below was written by a language model from this plasmid's Addgene catalogue record and pLannotate feature annotations shown in this document.]
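Description:
HA_DD-N-mTagBFP2-QtSig is a mammalian expression plasmid built on a pcDNA-type Zeocin backbone; the sequenced record is about 6.1 kb, while the catalogue size field is not meaningful. It is propagated in E. coli from a high-copy ColE1/pUC origin under ampicillin selection (AmpR with its own bla promoter) and also carries an f1 origin. A second cassette places the Sh ble gene (BleoR) under tandem SV40 early and EM7 promoters with an SV40 polyadenylation signal. This allows Zeocin selection in mammalian cells as well as in bacteria. The remaining annotated fragments (bom, lac promoter/operator, partial lacI, a short LTR-like match) are backbone remnants or annotation hits with no evident functional role.

The payload is a single fusion reading frame driven by the CMV immediate-early enhancer and promoter and terminated by the bGH polyadenylation signal, with a T7 promoter lying just upstream of the coding region. From the N-terminus it encodes an HA epitope (annotated as a fragment of a 3xHA tag), the FKBP12 L106P destabilization domain (DD-N) and the monomeric blue fluorescent protein mTagBFP2. According to the catalogue entry, a C-terminal QtSig follows, the signal that targets cargo into QtEnc encapsulin nanocompartments. The feature table does not annotate QtSig, but unannotated sequence between mTagBFP2 and the polyA signal could accommodate it.

The design is a conditional-stability scheme. The degron sends free fusion protein to the proteasome, whereas cargo loaded into QtEnc shells is protected from degradation. Blue fluorescence should therefore mainly report encapsulated protein, reducing cytosolic background. QtEnc itself is not encoded on this plasmid and would have to be supplied separately. The associated publication places the plasmid among multiplexed genetic tags for electron and fluorescence microscopy.
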