Features (pLannotate 1.2.2; 23 found; start..end, strand, type, name):
     28..80      -  misc_feature   bom (fragment): basis of mobility region from pBR322
    235..614     +  enhancer       CMV enhancer: human cytomegalovirus immediate early enhancer
    615..818     +  promoter       CMV promoter: human cytomegalovirus (CMV) immediate early promoter
    814..847     +  LTR            5' LTR (truncated) (fragment): truncated 5' long terminal repeat (LTR) from HIV-1
    863..881     +  promoter       T7 promoter: promoter for bacteriophage T7 RNA polymerase
    967..993     +  CDS            3xHA (fragment): three tandem HA epitope tags
   1000..1320    +  CDS            DD: destabilization domain that can be stabilized by Shield1 in the ProteoTuner™ system L106P mutant of FKBP12
   1330..2040    +  CDS            mTagBFP2: mTagBFP2 is a basic (constitutively fluorescent) blue fluorescent protein published in 2011, derived from Entacmaea quadricolor. It is reported to be a very rapidly-maturing monomer with very low acid sensitivity.
   2154..2378    +  polyA_signal   bGH poly(A) signal: bovine growth hormone polyadenylation signal
   2382..2403    +  promoter       SV40 promoter (fragment): SV40 enhancer and early promoter
   2424..2852    +  rep_origin     f1 ori (sequence partly withheld): f1 bacteriophage origin of replication; arrow indicates direction of (+) strand synthesis
   2866..3195    +  promoter       SV40 promoter: SV40 enhancer and early promoter
   3243..3290    +  promoter       EM7 promoter: synthetic bacterial promoter&nbsp
   3309..3683    +  CDS            BleoR: antibiotic-binding protein; Sh ble from Streptoalloteichus hindustanus; confers resistance to bleomycin, phleomycin, and Zeocin™
   3693..3818    +  CDS            ble (fragment): BLE_KLEPN - Experimental evidence at protein level: Swiss-Prot protein existence level 1. Binding protein with a strong affinity to the bleomycin family of antibiotics. Binds to CL990; an antimitotic-antibiotic compound. From Klebsiella pneumoniae.
   3813..3934    +  polyA_signal   SV40 poly(A) signal: SV40 polyadenylation signal
   4007..4023    -  protein_bind   lac operator: The lac repressor binds to the lac operator to inhibit transcription in E. coli. This inhibition can be relieved by adding lactose or isopropyl-β-D-thiogalactopyranoside (IPTG). lac repressor encoded by lacI
   4031..4061    -  promoter       lac promoter: promoter for the E. coli lac operon
   4076..4097    -  protein_bind   CAP binding site: CAP binding activates transcription in the presence of cAMP. E. coli catabolite activator protein
   4110..4202    -  CDS            lacI (fragment): lac repressor; lacI; The lac repressor binds to the lac operator to inhibit transcription in E. coli. This inhibition can be relieved by adding lactose or isopropyl-β-D-thiogalactopyranoside (IPTG).
   4385..4973    -  rep_origin     ori: high-copy-number ColE1/pMB1/pBR322/pUC origin of replication
   5144..6004    -  CDS            AmpR: β-lactamase; bla; confers resistance to ampicillin, carbenicillin, and related antibiotics
   6005..6109    -  promoter       AmpR promoter: bla
>Addgene plasmid #236776 | HA_DD-N-mTagBFP2-QtSig | addgene full sequence | sequence record 481932 | Addgene NGS Result
GACGGATCGGGAGATCTCCCGATCCCCTATGGTGCACTCTCAGTACAATCTGCTCTGATGCCGCATAGTT
AAGCCAGTATCTGCTCCCTGCTTGTGTGTTGGAGGTCGCTGAGTAGTGCGCGAGCAAAATTTAAGCTACA
ACAAGGCAAGGCTTGACCGACAATTGCATGAAGAATCTGCTTAGGGTTAGGCGTTTTGCGCTGCTTCGCG
ATGTACGGGCCAGATATACGCGTTGACATTGATTATTGACTAGTTATTAATAGTAATCAATTACGGGGTC
ATTAGTTCATAGCCCATATATGGAGTTCCGCGTTACATAACTTACGGTAAATGGCCCGCCTGGCTGACCG
CCCAACGACCCCCGCCCATTGACGTCAATAATGACGTATGTTCCCATAGTAACGCCAATAGGGACTTTCC
ATTGACGTCAATGGGTGGAGTATTTACGGTAAACTGCCCACTTGGCAGTACATCAAGTGTATCATATGCC
AAGTACGCCCCCTATTGACGTCAATGACGGTAAATGGCCCGCCTGGCATTATGCCCAGTACATGACCTTA
TGGGACTTTCCTACTTGGCAGTACATCTACGTATTAGTCATCGCTATTACCATGGTGATGCGGTTTTGGC
AGTACATCAATGGGCGTGGATAGCGGTTTGACTCACGGGGATTTCCAAGTCTCCACCCCATTGACGTCAA
TGGGAGTTTGTTTTGGCACCAAAATCAACGGGACTTTCCAAAATGTCGTAACAACTCCGCCCCATTGACG
CAAATGGGCGGTAGGCGTGTACGGTGGGAGGTCTATATAAGCAGAGCTCTCTGGCTAACTAGAGAACCCA
CTGCTTACTGGCTTATCGAAATTAATACGACTCACTATAGGGAGACCCAAGCTGGCTAGCGTTTAAACTT
AAGCTTGGTACCGAGCTCGGATCCACTAGTCCAGTGTGGTGGAATTCGCCACCATGTACCCATACGATGT
TCCAGATTACGCTGGTACCGGAGTGCAGGTGGAAACCATCTCCCCAGGAGACGGGCGCACCTTCCCCAAG
CGCGGCCAGACCTGTGTGGTGCACTACACCGGGATGCTTGAAGATGGAAAGAAAGTCGATTCCTCCCGGG
ACAGAAACAAGCCCTTTAAGTTTATGCTAGGCAAGCAGGAGGTGATCCGAGGCTGGGAAGAAGGGGTTGC
CCAGATGAGTGTGGGTCAGAGAGCCAAACTGACTATATCTCCAGATTATGCCTATGGTGCCACTGGGCAC
CCAGGCATCATCCCACCACATGCCACTCTCGTCTTCGATGTGGAGCTTCTAAAACCGGAAGGATCTGGCA
TGGTGTCTAAGGGCGAAGAGCTGATTAAGGAGAACATGCACATGAAGCTGTACATGGAGGGCACCGTGGA
CAACCATCACTTCAAGTGCACATCCGAGGGCGAAGGCAAGCCCTACGAGGGCACCCAGACCATGAGAATC
AAGGTGGTCGAGGGCGGCCCTCTCCCCTTCGCCTTCGACATCCTGGCTACTAGCTTCCTCTACGGCAGCA
AGACCTTCATCAACCACACCCAGGGCATCCCCGACTTCTTCAAGCAGTCCTTCCCTGAGGGCTTCACATG
GGAGAGAGTCACCACATACGAAGACGGGGGCGTGCTGACCGCTACCCAGGACACCAGCCTCCAGGACGGC
TGCCTCATCTACAACGTCAAGATCAGAGGGGTGAACTTCACATCCAACGGCCCTGTGATGCAGAAGAAAA
CACTCGGCTGGGAGGCCTTCACCGAGACGCTGTACCCCGCTGACGGCGGCCTGGAAGGCAGAAACGACAT
GGCCCTGAAGCTCGTGGGCGGGAGCCATCTGATCGCAAACGCCAAGACCACATATAGATCCAAGAAACCC
GCTAAGAACCTCAAGATGCCTGGCGTCTACTATGTGGACTACAGACTGGAAAGAATCAAGGAGGCCAACA
ACGAGACCTACGTCGAGCAGCACGAGGTGGCAGTGGCCAGATACTGCGACCTCCCTAGCAAACTGGGGCA
CAAGCTTAATGGCGGCGGAGGATCTGGCGGAGGCGGATCTAAGGGCTTCACCGTGGGCAGCCTGATCCAA
TGAGCGGCCGCTCGAGTCTAGAGGGCCCGTTTAAACCCGCTGATCAGCCTCGACTGTGCCTTCTAGTTGC
CAGCCATCTGTTGTTTGCCCCTCCCCCGTGCCTTCCTTGACCCTGGAAGGTGCCACTCCCACTGTCCTTT
CCTAATAAAATGAGGAAATTGCATCGCATTGTCTGAGTAGGTGTCATTCTATTCTGGGGGGTGGGGTGGG
GCAGGACAGCAAGGGGGAGGATTGGGAAGACAATAGCAGGCATGCTGGGGATGCGGTGGGCTCTATGGCT
TCTGAGGCGGAAAGAACCAGCTGGGGCTCTAGGGGGTATCCCC
[124 nt withheld, positions 2424-2547]
C
[91 nt withheld, positions 2549-2639]
A
[49 nt withheld, positions 2641-2689]
CCTTTGACGTTGGAGTCCACGTTCTTT
[37 nt withheld, positions 2717-2753]
ACCCTATCTCGGTCTATTCTTTTGATTTATAAGGGATTTTGCCGATTTCGGCCTATTGGTTAAAAAATGA
GCTGATTTAACAAAAATTTAACGCGAATTAATTCTGTGGAATGTGTGTCAGTTAGGGTGTGGAAAGTCCC
CAGGCTCCCCAGCAGGCAGAAGTATGCAAAGCATGCATCTCAATTAGTCAGCAACCAGGTGTGGAAAGTC
CCCAGGCTCCCCAGCAGGCAGAAGTATGCAAAGCATGCATCTCAATTAGTCAGCAACCATAGTCCCGCCC
CTAACTCCGCCCATCCCGCCCCTAACTCCGCCCAGTTCCGCCCATTCTCCGCCCCATGGCTGACTAATTT
TTTTTATTTATGCAGAGGCCGAGGCCGCCTCTGCCTCTGAGCTATTCCAGAAGTAGTGAGGAGGCTTTTT
TGGAGGCCTAGGCTTTTGCAAAAAGCTCCCGGGAGCTTGTATATCCATTTTCGGATCTGATCAGCACGTG
TTGACAATTAATCATCGGCATAGTATATCGGCATAGTATAATACGACAAGGTGAGGAACTAAACCATGGC
CAAGTTGACCAGTGCCGTTCCGGTGCTCACCGCGCGCGACGTCGCCGGAGCGGTCGAGTTCTGGACCGAC
CGGCTCGGGTTCTCCCGGGACTTCGTGGAGGACGACTTCGCCGGTGTGGTCCGGGACGACGTGACCCTGT
TCATCAGCGCGGTCCAGGACCAGGTGGTGCCGGACAACACCCTGGCCTGGGTGTGGGTGCGCGGCCTGGA
CGAGCTGTACGCCGAGTGGTCGGAGGTCGTGTCCACGAACTTCCGGGACGCCTCCGGGCCGGCCATGACC
GAGATCGGCGAGCAGCCGTGGGGGCGGGAGTTCGCCCTGCGCGACCCGGCCGGCAACTGCGTGCACTTCG
TGGCCGAGGAGCAGGACTGACACGTGCTACGAGATTTCGATTCCACCGCCGCCTTCTATGAAAGGTTGGG
CTTCGGAATCGTTTTCCGGGACGCCGGCTGGATGATCCTCCAGCGCGGGGATCTCATGCTGGAGTTCTTC
GCCCACCCCAACTTGTTTATTGCAGCTTATAATGGTTACAAATAAAGCAATAGCATCACAAATTTCACAA
ATAAAGCATTTTTTTCACTGCATTCTAGTTGTGGTTTGTCCAAACTCATCAATGTATCTTATCATGTCTG
TATACCGTCGACCTCTAGCTAGAGCTTGGCGTAATCATGGTCATAGCTGTTTCCTGTGTGAAATTGTTAT
CCGCTCACAATTCCACACAACATACGAGCCGGAAGCATAAAGTGTAAAGCCTGGGGTGCCTAATGAGTGA
GCTAACTCACATTAATTGCGTTGCGCTCACTGCCCGCTTTCCAGTCGGGAAACCTGTCGTGCCAGCTGCA
TTAATGAATCGGCCAACGCGCGGGGAGAGGCGGTTTGCGTATTGGGCGCTCTTCCGCTTCCTCGCTCACT
GACTCGCTGCGCTCGGTCGTTCGGCTGCGGCGAGCGGTATCAGCTCACTCAAAGGCGGTAATACGGTTAT
CCACAGAATCAGGGGATAACGCAGGAAAGAACATGTGAGCAAAAGGCCAGCAAAAGGCCAGGAACCGTAA
AAAGGCCGCGTTGCTGGCGTTTTTCCATAGGCTCCGCCCCCCTGACGAGCATCACAAAAATCGACGCTCA
AGTCAGAGGTGGCGAAACCCGACAGGACTATAAAGATACCAGGCGTTTCCCCCTGGAAGCTCCCTCGTGC
GCTCTCCTGTTCCGACCCTGCCGCTTACCGGATACCTGTCCGCCTTTCTCCCTTCGGGAAGCGTGGCGCT
TTCTCATAGCTCACGCTGTAGGTATCTCAGTTCGGTGTAGGTCGTTCGCTCCAAGCTGGGCTGTGTGCAC
GAACCCCCCGTTCAGCCCGACCGCTGCGCCTTATCCGGTAACTATCGTCTTGAGTCCAACCCGGTAAGAC
ACGACTTATCGCCACTGGCAGCAGCCACTGGTAACAGGATTAGCAGAGCGAGGTATGTAGGCGGTGCTAC
AGAGTTCTTGAAGTGGTGGCCTAACTACGGCTACACTAGAAGAACAGTATTTGGTATCTGCGCTCTGCTG
AAGCCAGTTACCTTCGGAAAAAGAGTTGGTAGCTCTTGATCCGGCAAACAAACCACCGCTGGTAGCGGTG
GTTTTTTTGTTTGCAAGCAGCAGATTACGCGCAGAAAAAAAGGATCTCAAGAAGATCCTTTGATCTTTTC
TACGGGGTCTGACGCTCAGTGGAACGAAAACTCACGTTAAGGGATTTTGGTCATGAGATTATCAAAAAGG
ATCTTCACCTAGATCCTTTTAAATTAAAAATGAAGTTTTAAATCAATCTAAAGTATATATGAGTAAACTT
GGTCTGACAGTTACCAATGCTTAATCAGTGAGGCACCTATCTCAGCGATCTGTCTATTTCGTTCATCCAT
AGTTGCCTGACTCCCCGTCGTGTAGATAACTACGATACGGGAGGGCTTACCATCTGGCCCCAGTGCTGCA
ATGATACCGCGAGACCCACGCTCACCGGCTCCAGATTTATCAGCAATAAACCAGCCAGCCGGAAGGGCCG
AGCGCAGAAGTGGTCCTGCAACTTTATCCGCCTCCATCCAGTCTATTAATTGTTGCCGGGAAGCTAGAGT
AAGTAGTTCGCCAGTTAATAGTTTGCGCAACGTTGTTGCCATTGCTACAGGCATCGTGGTGTCACGCTCG
TCGTTTGGTATGGCTTCATTCAGCTCCGGTTCCCAACGATCAAGGCGAGTTACATGATCCCCCATGTTGT
GCAAAAAAGCGGTTAGCTCCTTCGGTCCTCCGATCGTTGTCAGAAGTAAGTTGGCCGCAGTGTTATCACT
CATGGTTATGGCAGCACTGCATAATTCTCTTACTGTCATGCCATCCGTAAGATGCTTTTCTGTGACTGGT
GAGTACTCAACCAAGTCATTCTGAGAATAGTGTATGCGGCGACCGAGTTGCTCTTGCCCGGCGTCAATAC
GGGATAATACCGCGCCACATAGCAGAACTTTAAAAGTGCTCATCATTGGAAAACGTTCTTCGGGGCGAAA
ACTCTCAAGGATCTTACCGCTGTTGAGATCCAGTTCGATGTAACCCACTCGTGCACCCAACTGATCTTCA
GCATCTTTTACTTTCACCAGCGTTTCTGGGTGAGCAAAAACAGGAAGGCAAAATGCCGCAAAAAAGGGAA
TAAGGGCGACACGGAAATGTTGAATACTCATACTCTTCCTTTTTCAATATTATTGAAGCATTTATCAGGG
TTATTGTCTCATGAGCGGATACATATTTGAATGTATTTAGAAAAATAAACAAATAGGGGTTCCGCGCACA
TTTCCCCGAAAAGTGCCACCTGACGTC
